Addgene plasmid #136545: NdeI – SacII – SpeI(NheI) - ANXA2 (29-339)
Purpose: (Empty Backbone) Expresses ANXA2 chimeras in bacterial cells
Depositing lab: Laszlo Nyitray. Depositing organization: Eotvos Lorand University. Publication: Structure Determination of the Transactivation Domain of p53 in Complex with S100A4 Using Annexin A2 as a Crystallization Chaperone. Ecsedi P, Gogl G, Hof H, Kiss B, Harmat V, Nyitray L. Structure. 2020 Aug 4;28(8):943-953.e4. doi: 10.1016/j.str.2020.05.001. Epub 2020 May 21. PubMed 32442400.
Backbone
  Vector backbone: pET15
  Vector type: Bacterial Expression
  Tag / fusion protein: ANXA2 (29-339) (C terminal on insert); His-tag (N terminal on insert)
Growth in bacteria
  Bacterial resistance: Ampicillin, 100 μg/mL
  Growth temperature: 37°C
  Growth strain: DH5alpha
  Copy number: Low Copy
Gene/Insert
  Cloning method: Restriction Enzyme
Terms and licenses: Academic/Nonprofit Terms; Industry Terms: Not Available to Industry
Depositor comments: More data in this paper: Structure determination of the transactivation domain of p53 in complex with S100A4 using annexin A2 as a crystallization chaperone
How to cite: NdeI – SacII – SpeI(NheI) - ANXA2 (29-339) was a gift from Laszlo Nyitray (Addgene plasmid # 136545 ; http://n2t.net/addgene:136545 ; RRID:Addgene_136545)
