[The description below was written by a language model from this plasmid's Addgene catalogue record and pLannotate feature annotations shown in this document.]
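Description:
NdeI – SacII – SpeI(NheI) - ANXA2 (29-339) is a pET15-based bacterial expression vector, catalogued as an empty backbone, for producing proteins or peptides fused to an annexin A2 scaffold in E. coli. It carries the pBR322-type ColE1 origin together with the bom site and the rop gene, consistent with its listing as low copy, and is selected with ampicillin through the bla (AmpR) gene. Several tetracycline-resistance fragments and a tet promoter are remnants of the pBR322 lineage and do not form an intact marker.

The expression cassette is a standard T7lac arrangement: a T7 promoter followed by a lac operator and the T7 gene 10 ribosome binding site, with plasmid-encoded lacI providing repression that is relieved by IPTG in hosts supplying T7 RNA polymerase, and a T7 terminator downstream. The reading frame opens with an N-terminal 6xHis tag, followed after a short gap by the annexin A2 coding region for residues 29–339. As the plasmid name indicates, NdeI, SacII and SpeI(NheI) cloning sites sit upstream of ANXA2, so an inserted sequence ends up between the His tag and annexin A2, which becomes the C-terminal fusion partner. The annotation tool matched this region to mouse Anxa2, but the record itself does not state the species of origin. The short "SET1" hit before the terminator is probably just vector-derived T7 sequence.

According to the associated publication title, annexin A2 serves as a crystallization chaperone, used there to solve the structure of the p53 transactivation domain in complex with S100A4. The depositor and sequencing-derived records (6,667 and 6,663 nt) show the same features with different numbering origins.
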