Features (pLannotate 1.2.2; 20 found; start..end, strand, type, name):
    104..208     +  promoter       AmpR promoter: bla
    209..1069    +  CDS            AmpR: β-lactamase; bla; confers resistance to ampicillin, carbenicillin, and related antibiotics
   1240..1828    +  rep_origin     ori: high-copy-number ColE1/pMB1/pBR322/pUC origin of replication
   2014..2156    -  misc_feature   bom: basis of mobility region from pBR322
   2258..2449    -  CDS            rop: Rop protein, which maintains plasmids at low copy number; rop
   2466..2846    +  CDS            YPB1_ECOLX: Protein predicted: Swiss-Prot protein existence level 4. From Escherichia coli.
   3088..3712    -  CDS            TcR (fragment): tetracycline efflux protein; tet; confers resistance to tetracycline
   3727..3748    -  protein_bind   CAP binding site: CAP binding activates transcription in the presence of cAMP. E. coli catabolite activator protein
   3761..4843    -  CDS            lacI: lac repressor; lacI; The lac repressor binds to the lac operator to inhibit transcription in E. coli. This inhibition can be relieved by adding lactose or isopropyl-β-D-thiogalactopyranoside (IPTG).
   4844..4921    -  promoter       lacI promoter: lacI
   4929..5208    -  CDS            TcR (fragment): tetracycline efflux protein; tet; confers resistance to tetracycline
   5230..5248    +  promoter       T7 promoter: promoter for bacteriophage T7 RNA polymerase
   5249..5273    +  protein_bind   lac operator: The lac repressor binds to the lac operator to inhibit transcription in E. coli. This inhibition can be relieved by adding lactose or isopropyl-β-D-thiogalactopyranoside (IPTG). lac repressor encoded by lacI
   5288..5310    +  RBS            RBS: efficient ribosome binding site from bacteriophage T7 gene 10 (Olins and Rangwala, 1989)
   5323..5340    +  CDS            7xHis (fragment): 6xHis affinity tag
   5368..6336    +  CDS            Anxa2: ANXA2_MOUSE - Also known as Anx2, Cal1h. Experimental evidence at protein level: Swiss-Prot protein existence level 1. Calcium-regulated membrane-binding protein whose affinity for calcium is greatly enhanced by anionic phospholipids. It binds two calcium ions with high affinity. May be involved in heat-stress response (By similarity). Inhibits PCSK9-enhanced LDLR degradation, probably reduces PCSK9 protein levels via a translational mechanism but also competes with LDLR for binding with PCSK9 (PubMed:22848640). From Mus musculus (Mouse).
   6351..6400    +  CDS            SET1 (fragment): solubility-enhancement tag derived from T7 phage gene 10B
   6408..6455    +  terminator     T7 terminator: transcription terminator for bacteriophage T7 RNA polymerase
   6478..6582    -  CDS            TcR (fragment): tetracycline efflux protein; tet; confers resistance to tetracycline
   6630..6658    -  promoter       tet promoter: E. coli promoter for tetracycline efflux protein gene
>Addgene plasmid #136545 | NdeI – SacII – SpeI(NheI) - ANXA2 (29-339) | depositor full sequence | sequence record 264443 | NdeI – SacII – SpeI(NheI) - ANXA2 (29-339)
TTCTTGAAGACGAAAGGGCCTCGTGATACGCCTATTTTTATAGGTTAATGTCATGATAATAATGGTTTCT
TAGACGTCAGGTGGCACTTTTCGGGGAAATGTGCGCGGAACCCCTATTTGTTTATTTTTCTAAATACATT
CAAATATGTATCCGCTCATGAGACAATAACCCTGATAAATGCTTCAATAATATTGAAAAAGGAAGAGTAT
GAGTATTCAACATTTCCGTGTCGCCCTTATTCCCTTTTTTGCGGCATTTTGCCTTCCTGTTTTTGCTCAC
CCAGAAACGCTGGTGAAAGTAAAAGATGCTGAAGATCAGTTGGGTGCACGAGTGGGTTACATCGAACTGG
ATCTCAACAGCGGTAAGATCCTTGAGAGTTTTCGCCCCGAAGAACGTTTTCCAATGATGAGCACTTTTAA
AGTTCTGCTATGTGGCGCGGTATTATCCCGTGTTGACGCCGGGCAAGAGCAACTCGGTCGCCGCATACAC
TATTCTCAGAATGACTTGGTTGAGTACTCACCAGTCACAGAAAAGCATCTTACGGATGGCATGACAGTAA
GAGAATTATGCAGTGCTGCCATAACCATGAGTGATAACACTGCGGCCAACTTACTTCTGACAACGATCGG
AGGACCGAAGGAGCTAACCGCTTTTTTGCACAACATGGGGGATCATGTAACTCGCCTTGATCGTTGGGAA
CCGGAGCTGAATGAAGCCATACCAAACGACGAGCGTGACACCACGATGCCTGCAGCAATGGCAACAACGT
TGCGCAAACTATTAACTGGCGAACTACTTACTCTAGCTTCCCGGCAACAATTAATAGACTGGATGGAGGC
GGATAAAGTTGCAGGACCACTTCTGCGCTCGGCCCTTCCGGCTGGCTGGTTTATTGCTGATAAATCTGGA
GCCGGTGAGCGTGGGTCTCGCGGTATCATTGCAGCACTGGGGCCAGATGGTAAGCCCTCCCGTATCGTAG
TTATCTACACGACGGGGAGTCAGGCAACTATGGATGAACGAAATAGACAGATCGCTGAGATAGGTGCCTC
ACTGATTAAGCATTGGTAACTGTCAGACCAAGTTTACTCATATATACTTTAGATTGATTTAAAACTTCAT
TTTTAATTTAAAAGGATCTAGGTGAAGATCCTTTTTGATAATCTCATGACCAAAATCCCTTAACGTGAGT
TTTCGTTCCACTGAGCGTCAGACCCCGTAGAAAAGATCAAAGGATCTTCTTGAGATCCTTTTTTTCTGCG
CGTAATCTGCTGCTTGCAAACAAAAAAACCACCGCTACCAGCGGTGGTTTGTTTGCCGGATCAAGAGCTA
CCAACTCTTTTTCCGAAGGTAACTGGCTTCAGCAGAGCGCAGATACCAAATACTGTCCTTCTAGTGTAGC
CGTAGTTAGGCCACCACTTCAAGAACTCTGTAGCACCGCCTACATACCTCGCTCTGCTAATCCTGTTACC
AGTGGCTGCTGCCAGTGGCGATAAGTCGTGTCTTACCGGGTTGGACTCAAGACGATAGTTACCGGATAAG
GCGCAGCGGTCGGGCTGAACGGGGGGTTCGTGCACACAGCCCAGCTTGGAGCGAACGACCTACACCGAAC
TGAGATACCTACAGCGTGAGCTATGAGAAAGCGCCACGCTTCCCGAAGGGAGAAAGGCGGACAGGTATCC
GGTAAGCGGCAGGGTCGGAACAGGAGAGCGCACGAGGGAGCTTCCAGGGGGAAACGCCTGGTATCTTTAT
AGTCCTGTCGGGTTTCGCCACCTCTGACTTGAGCGTCGATTTTTGTGATGCTCGTCAGGGGGGCGGAGCC
TATGGAAAAACGCCAGCAACGCGGCCTTTTTACGGTTCCTGGCCTTTTGCTGGCCTTTTGCTCACATGTT
CTTTCCTGCGTTATCCCCTGATTCTGTGGATAACCGTATTACCGCCTTTGAGTGAGCTGATACCGCTCGC
CGCAGCCGAACGACCGAGCGCAGCGAGTCAGTGAGCGAGGAAGCGGAAGAGCGCCTGATGCGGTATTTTC
TCCTTACGCATCTGTGCGGTATTTCACACCGCATATATGGTGCACTCTCAGTACAATCTGCTCTGATGCC
GCATAGTTAAGCCAGTATACACTCCGCTATCGCTACGTGACTGGGTCATGGCTGCGCCCCGACACCCGCC
AACACCCGCTGACGCGCCCTGACGGGCTTGTCTGCTCCCGGCATCCGCTTACAGACAAGCTGTGACCGTC
TCCGGGAGCTGCATGTGTCAGAGGTTTTCACCGTCATCACCGAAACGCGCGAGGCAGCTGCGGTAAAGCT
CATCAGCGTGGTCGTGAAGCGATTCACAGATGTCTGCCTGTTCATCCGCGTCCAGCTCGTTGAGTTTCTC
CAGAAGCGTTAATGTCTGGCTTCTGATAAAGCGGGCCATGTTAAGGGCGGTTTTTTCCTGTTTGGTCACT
GATGCCTCCGTGTAAGGGGGATTTCTGTTCATGGGGGTAATGATACCGATGAAACGAGAGAGGATGCTCA
CGATACGGGTTACTGATGATGAACATGCCCGGTTACTGGAACGTTGTGAGGGTAAACAACTGGCGGTATG
GATGCGGCGGGACCAGAGAAAAATCACTCAGGGTCAATGCCAGCGCTTCGTTAATACAGATGTAGGTGTT
CCACAGGGTAGCCAGCAGCATCCTGCGATGCAGATCCGGAACATAATGGTGCAGGGCGCTGACTTCCGCG
TTTCCAGACTTTACGAAACACGGAAACCGAAGACCATTCATGTTGTTGCTCAGGTCGCAGACGTTTTGCA
GCAGCAGTCGCTTCACGTTCGCTCGCGTATCGGTGATTCATTCTGCTAACCAGTAAGGCAACCCCGCCAG
CCTAGCCGGGTCCTCAACGACAGGAGCACGATCATGCGCACCCGTGGCCAGGACCCAACGCTGCCCGAGA
TGCGCCGCGTGCGGCTGCTGGAGATGGCGGACGCGATGGATATGTTCTGCCAAGGGTTGGTTTGCGCATT
CACAGTTCTCCGCAAGAATTGATTGGCTCCAATTCTTGGAGTGGTGAATCCGTTAGCGAGGTGCCGCCGG
CTTCCATTCAGGTCGAGGTGGCCCGGCTCCATGCACCGCGACGCAACGCGGGGAGGCAGACAAGGTATAG
GGCGGCGCCTACAATCCATGCCAACCCGTTCCATGTGCTCGCCGAGGCGGCATAAATCGCCGTGACGATC
AGCGGTCCAGTGATCGAAGTTAGGCTGGTAAGAGCCGCGAGCGATCCTTGAAGCTGTCCCTGATGGTCGT
CATCTACCTGCCTGGACAGCATGGCCTGCAACGCGGGCATCCCGATGCCGCCGGAAGCGAGAAGAATCAT
AATGGGGAAGGCCATCCAGCCTCGCGTCGCGAACGCCAGCAAGACGTAGCCCAGCGCGTCGGCCGCCATG
CCGGCGATAATGGCCTGCTTCTCGCCGAAACGTTTGGTGGCGGGACCAGTGACGAAGGCTTGAGCGAGGG
CGTGCAAGATTCCGAATACCGCAAGCGACAGGCCGATCATCGTCGCGCTCCAGCGAAAGCGGTCCTCGCC
GAAAATGACCCAGAGCGCTGCCGGCACCTGTCCTACGAGTTGCATGATAAAGAAGACAGTCATAAGTGCG
GCGACGATAGTCATGCCCCGCGCCCACCGGAAGGAGCTGACTGGGTTGAAGGCTCTCAAGGGCATCGGTC
GAGATCCCGGTGCCTAATGAGTGAGCTAACTTACATTAATTGCGTTGCGCTCACTGCCCGCTTTCCAGTC
GGGAAACCTGTCGTGCCAGCTGCATTAATGAATCGGCCAACGCGCGGGGAGAGGCGGTTTGCGTATTGGG
CGCCAGGGTGGTTTTTCTTTTCACCAGTGAGACGGGCAACAGCTGATTGCCCTTCACCGCCTGGCCCTGA
GAGAGTTGCAGCAAGCGGTCCACGCTGGTTTGCCCCAGCAGGCGAAAATCCTGTTTGATGGTGGTTAACG
GCGGGATATAACATGAGCTGTCTTCGGTATCGTCGTATCCCACTACCGAGATATCCGCACCAACGCGCAG
CCCGGACTCGGTAATGGCGCGCATTGCGCCCAGCGCCATCTGATCGTTGGCAACCAGCATCGCAGTGGGA
ACGATGCCCTCATTCAGCATTTGCATGGTTTGTTGAAAACCGGACATGGCACTCCAGTCGCCTTCCCGTT
CCGCTATCGGCTGAATTTGATTGCGAGTGAGATATTTATGCCAGCCAGCCAGACGCAGACGCGCCGAGAC
AGAACTTAATGGGCCCGCTAACAGCGCGATTTGCTGGTGACCCAATGCGACCAGATGCTCCACGCCCAGT
CGCGTACCGTCTTCATGGGAGAAAATAATACTGTTGATGGGTGTCTGGTCAGAGACATCAAGAAATAACG
CCGGAACATTAGTGCAGGCAGCTTCCACAGCAATGGCATCCTGGTCATCCAGCGGATAGTTAATGATCAG
CCCACTGACGCGTTGCGCGAGAAGATTGTGCACCGCCGCTTTACAGGCTTCGACGCCGCTTCGTTCTACC
ATCGACACCACCACGCTGGCACCCAGTTGATCGGCGCGAGATTTAATCGCCGCGACAATTTGCGACGGCG
CGTGCAGGGCCAGACTGGAGGTGGCAACGCCAATCAGCAACGACTGTTTGCCCGCCAGTTGTTGTGCCAC
GCGGTTGGGAATGTAATTCAGCTCCGCCATCGCCGCTTCCACTTTTTCCCGCGTTTTCGCAGAAACGTGG
CTGGCCTGGTTCACCACGCGGGAAACGGTCTGATAAGAGACACCGGCATACTCTGCGACATCGTATAACG
TTACTGGTTTCACATTCACCACCCTGAATTGACTCTCTTCCGGGCGCTATCATGCCATACCGCGAAAGGT
TTTGCGCCATTCGATGGTGTCCGGGATCTCGACGCTCTCCCTTATGCGACTCCTGCATTAGGAAGCAGCC
CAGTAGTAGGTTGAGGCCGTTGAGCACCGCCGCCGCAAGGAATGGTGCATGCAAGGAGATGGCGCCCAAC
AGTCCCCCGGCCACGGGGCCTGCCACCATACCCACGCCGAAACAAGCGCTCATGAGCCCGAAGTGGCGAG
CCCGATCTTCCCCATCGGTGATGTCGGCGATATAGGCGCCAGCAACCGCACCTGTGGCGCCGGTGATGCC
GGCCACGATGCGTCCGGCGTAGAGGATCGAGATCTCGATCCCGCGAAATTAATACGACTCACTATAGGGG
AATTGTGAGCGGATAACAATTCCCCTCTAGAAATAATTTTGTTTAACTTTAAGAAGGAGATATACCATGG
GCCATCACCATCACCATCACGACTACGACATCCCGACTACCGAAAACCTGTACTTCCAGGGATCGCATAT
GCCGCGGACTAGTGCCTATACTAACTTTGATGCTGAGCGGGATGCTTTGAACATTGAAACAGCCATCAAG
ACCAAAGGTGTGGATGAGGTCACCATTGTCAACATTTTGACCAACCGCAGCAATGAACAGAGACAGGATA
TTGCCTTCGCCTACCAGAGAAGGACCAAAAAGGAACTTGCATCAGCACTGAAGTCAGCCTTATCTGGCCA
CCTGGAGACGGTGATTTTGGGCCTATTGAAGACACCTGCTCAGTATGACGCTTCTGAGCTAAAGGCTTCC
ATGAAGGGGCTGGGAACCGACGAGGACTCTCTCATTGAGATCATCTGCTCCAGAACCAACCAGGAGCTGC
AGGAAATTAACAGAGTCTACAAGGAAATGTACAAGACTGATCTGGAGAAGGACATTATTTCGGACACATC
TGGTGACTTCCGCAAGCTGATGGTTGCCCTGGCAAAGGGTAGAAGAGCAGAGGATGGCTCTGTCATTGAT
TATGAACTGATTGACCAAGATGCTCGGGATCTCTATGACGCTGGAGTGAAGAGGAAAGGAACTGATGTTC
CCAAGTGGATCAGCATCATGACCGAGCGGAGCGTGCCCCACCTCCAGAAAGTATTTGATAGGTACAAGAG
TTACAGCCCTTATGACATGTTGGAAAGCATCAGGAAAGAGGTTAAAGGAGACCTGGAAAATGCTTTCCTG
AACCTGGTTCAGTGCATTCAGAACAAGCCCCTGTATTTTGCTGATCGGCTGTATGACTCCATGAAGGGCA
AGGGGACGCGAGATAAGGTCCTGATCAGAATCATGGTCTCCCGCAGTGAAGTGGACATGTTGAAAATTAG
GTCTGAGTTCAAGAGAAAGTACGGCAAGTCCCTGTACTATTATATCCAGCAAGACACTAAGGGCGACTAC
CAGAAAGCGCTGCTGTACCTGTGTGGTGGAGATGACTAACTCGAGATCCGGCTGCTAACAAAGCCCGAAA
GGAAGCTGAGTTGGCTGCTGCCACCGCTGAGCAATAACTAGCATAACCCCTTGGGGCCTCTAAACGGGTC
TTGAGGGGTTTTTTGCTGAAAGGAGGAACTATATCCGGATATCCCGCAAGAGGCCCGGCAGTACCGGCAT
AACCAAGCCTATGCCTACAGCATCCAGGGTGACGGTGCCGAGGATGACGATGAGCGCATTGTTAGATTTC
ATACACGGTGCCTGACTGCGTTAGCAATTTAACTGTGATAAACTACCGCATTAAAGCTTATCGATGATAA
GCTGTCAAACATGAGAA
