Features (pLannotate 1.2.2; 20 found; start..end, strand, type, name):
     13..30      +  CDS            7xHis (fragment): 6xHis affinity tag
     58..1026    +  CDS            Anxa2: ANXA2_MOUSE - Also known as Anx2, Cal1h. Experimental evidence at protein level: Swiss-Prot protein existence level 1. Calcium-regulated membrane-binding protein whose affinity for calcium is greatly enhanced by anionic phospholipids. It binds two calcium ions with high affinity. May be involved in heat-stress response (By similarity). Inhibits PCSK9-enhanced LDLR degradation, probably reduces PCSK9 protein levels via a translational mechanism but also competes with LDLR for binding with PCSK9 (PubMed:22848640). From Mus musculus (Mouse).
   1041..1090    +  CDS            SET1 (fragment): solubility-enhancement tag derived from T7 phage gene 10B
   1098..1145    +  terminator     T7 terminator: transcription terminator for bacteriophage T7 RNA polymerase
   1168..1272    -  CDS            TcR (fragment): tetracycline efflux protein; tet; confers resistance to tetracycline
   1320..1348    -  promoter       tet promoter: E. coli promoter for tetracycline efflux protein gene
   1461..1565    +  promoter       AmpR promoter: bla
   1566..2426    +  CDS            AmpR: β-lactamase; bla; confers resistance to ampicillin, carbenicillin, and related antibiotics
   2597..3185    +  rep_origin     ori: high-copy-number ColE1/pMB1/pBR322/pUC origin of replication
   3371..3510    -  misc_feature   bom: basis of mobility region from pBR322
   3612..3803    -  CDS            rop: Rop protein, which maintains plasmids at low copy number; rop
   3820..4200    +  CDS            YPB1_ECOLX: Protein predicted: Swiss-Prot protein existence level 4. From Escherichia coli.
   4442..5066    -  CDS            TcR (fragment): tetracycline efflux protein; tet; confers resistance to tetracycline
   5081..5102    -  protein_bind   CAP binding site: CAP binding activates transcription in the presence of cAMP. E. coli catabolite activator protein
   5115..6196    -  CDS            lacI: lac repressor; lacI; The lac repressor binds to the lac operator to inhibit transcription in E. coli. This inhibition can be relieved by adding lactose or isopropyl-β-D-thiogalactopyranoside (IPTG).
   6197..6274    -  promoter       lacI promoter: lacI
   6282..6561    -  CDS            TcR (fragment): tetracycline efflux protein; tet; confers resistance to tetracycline
   6583..6601    +  promoter       T7 promoter: promoter for bacteriophage T7 RNA polymerase
   6602..6626    +  protein_bind   lac operator: The lac repressor binds to the lac operator to inhibit transcription in E. coli. This inhibition can be relieved by adding lactose or isopropyl-β-D-thiogalactopyranoside (IPTG). lac repressor encoded by lacI
   6641..6663    +  RBS            RBS: efficient ribosome binding site from bacteriophage T7 gene 10 (Olins and Rangwala, 1989)
>Addgene plasmid #136545 | NdeI – SacII – SpeI(NheI) - ANXA2 (29-339) | addgene full sequence | sequence record 270218 | Addgene NGS Result
TATACCATGGGCCATCACCATCACCATCACGACTACGACATCCCGACTACCGAAAACCTGTACTTCCAGG
GATCGCATATGCCGCGGACTAGTGCCTATACTAACTTTGATGCTGAGCGGGATGCTTTGAACATTGAAAC
AGCCATCAAGACCAAAGGTGTGGATGAGGTCACCATTGTCAACATTTTGACCAACCGCAGCAATGAACAG
AGACAGGATATTGCCTTCGCCTACCAGAGAAGGACCAAAAAGGAACTTGCATCAGCACTGAAGTCAGCCT
TATCTGGCCACCTGGAGACGGTGATTTTGGGCCTATTGAAGACACCTGCTCAGTATGACGCTTCTGAGCT
AAAGGCTTCCATGAAGGGGCTGGGAACCGACGAGGACTCTCTCATTGAGATCATCTGCTCCAGAACCAAC
CAGGAGCTGCAGGAAATTAACAGAGTCTACAAGGAAATGTACAAGACTGATCTGGAGAAGGACATTATTT
CGGACACATCTGGTGACTTCCGCAAGCTGATGGTTGCCCTGGCAAAGGGTAGAAGAGCAGAGGATGGCTC
TGTCATTGATTATGAACTGATTGACCAAGATGCTCGGGATCTCTATGACGCTGGAGTGAAGAGGAAAGGA
ACTGATGTTCCCAAGTGGATCAGCATCATGACCGAGCGGAGCGTGCCCCACCTCCAGAAAGTATTTGATA
GGTACAAGAGTTACAGCCCTTATGACATGTTGGAAAGCATCAGGAAAGAGGTTAAAGGAGACCTGGAAAA
TGCTTTCCTGAACCTGGTTCAGTGCATTCAGAACAAGCCCCTGTATTTTGCTGATCGGCTGTATGACTCC
ATGAAGGGCAAGGGGACGCGAGATAAGGTCCTGATCAGAATCATGGTCTCCCGCAGTGAAGTGGACATGT
TGAAAATTAGGTCTGAGTTCAAGAGAAAGTACGGCAAGTCCCTGTACTATTATATCCAGCAAGACACTAA
GGGCGACTACCAGAAAGCGCTGCTGTACCTGTGTGGTGGAGATGACTAACTCGAGATCCGGCTGCTAACA
AAGCCCGAAAGGAAGCTGAGTTGGCTGCTGCCACCGCTGAGCAATAACTAGCATAACCCCTTGGGGCCTC
TAAACGGGTCTTGAGGGGTTTTTTGCTGAAAGGAGGAACTATATCCGGATATCCCGCAAGAGGCCCGGCA
GTACCGGCATAACCAAGCCTATGCCTACAGCATCCAGGGTGACGGTGCCGAGGATGACGATGAGCGCATT
GTTAGATTTCATACACGGTGCCTGACTGCGTTAGCAATTTAACTGTGATAAACTACCGCATTAAAGCTTA
TCGATGATAAGCTGTCAAACATGAGAATTCTTGAAGACGAAAGGGCCTCGTGATACGCCTATTTTTATAG
GTTAATGTCATGATAATAATGGTTTCTTAGACGTCAGGTGGCACTTTTCGGGGAAATGTGCGCGGAACCC
CTATTTGTTTATTTTTCTAAATACATTCAAATATGTATCCGCTCATGAGACAATAACCCTGATAAATGCT
TCAATAATATTGAAAAAGGAAGAGTATGAGTATTCAACATTTCCGTGTCGCCCTTATTCCCTTTTTTGCG
GCATTTTGCCTTCCTGTTTTTGCTCACCCAGAAACGCTGGTGAAAGTAAAAGATGCTGAAGATCAGTTGG
GTGCACGAGTGGGTTACATCGAACTGGATCTCAACAGCGGTAAGATCCTTGAGAGTTTTCGCCCCGAAGA
ACGTTTTCCAATGATGAGCACTTTTAAAGTTCTGCTATGTGGCGCGGTATTATCCCGTGTTGACGCCGGG
CAAGAGCAACTCGGTCGCCGCATACACTATTCTCAGAATGACTTGGTTGAGTACTCACCAGTCACAGAAA
AGCATCTTACGGATGGCATGACAGTAAGAGAATTATGCAGTGCTGCCATAACCATGAGTGATAACACTGC
GGCCAACTTACTTCTGACAACGATCGGAGGACCGAAGGAGCTAACCGCTTTTTTGCACAACATGGGGGAT
CATGTAACTCGCCTTGATCGTTGGGAACCGGAGCTGAATGAAGCCATACCAAACGACGAGCGTGACACCA
CGATGCCTGCAGCAATGGCAACAACGTTGCGCAAACTATTAACTGGCGAACTACTTACTCTAGCTTCCCG
GCAACAATTAATAGACTGGATGGAGGCGGATAAAGTTGCAGGACCACTTCTGCGCTCGGCCCTTCCGGCT
GGCTGGTTTATTGCTGATAAATCTGGAGCCGGTGAGCGTGGGTCTCGCGGTATCATTGCAGCACTGGGGC
CAGATGGTAAGCCCTCCCGTATCGTAGTTATCTACACGACGGGGAGTCAGGCAACTATGGATGAACGAAA
TAGACAGATCGCTGAGATAGGTGCCTCACTGATTAAGCATTGGTAACTGTCAGACCAAGTTTACTCATAT
ATACTTTAGATTGATTTAAAACTTCATTTTTAATTTAAAAGGATCTAGGTGAAGATCCTTTTTGATAATC
TCATGACCAAAATCCCTTAACGTGAGTTTTCGTTCCACTGAGCGTCAGACCCCGTAGAAAAGATCAAAGG
ATCTTCTTGAGATCCTTTTTTTCTGCGCGTAATCTGCTGCTTGCAAACAAAAAAACCACCGCTACCAGCG
GTGGTTTGTTTGCCGGATCAAGAGCTACCAACTCTTTTTCCGAAGGTAACTGGCTTCAGCAGAGCGCAGA
TACCAAATACTGTCCTTCTAGTGTAGCCGTAGTTAGGCCACCACTTCAAGAACTCTGTAGCACCGCCTAC
ATACCTCGCTCTGCTAATCCTGTTACCAGTGGCTGCTGCCAGTGGCGATAAGTCGTGTCTTACCGGGTTG
GACTCAAGACGATAGTTACCGGATAAGGCGCAGCGGTCGGGCTGAACGGGGGGTTCGTGCACACAGCCCA
GCTTGGAGCGAACGACCTACACCGAACTGAGATACCTACAGCGTGAGCTATGAGAAAGCGCCACGCTTCC
CGAAGGGAGAAAGGCGGACAGGTATCCGGTAAGCGGCAGGGTCGGAACAGGAGAGCGCACGAGGGAGCTT
CCAGGGGGAAACGCCTGGTATCTTTATAGTCCTGTCGGGTTTCGCCACCTCTGACTTGAGCGTCGATTTT
TGTGATGCTCGTCAGGGGGGCGGAGCCTATGGAAAAACGCCAGCAACGCGGCCTTTTTACGGTTCCTGGC
CTTTTGCTGGCCTTTTGCTCACATGTTCTTTCCTGCGTTATCCCCTGATTCTGTGGATAACCGTATTACC
GCCTTTGAGTGAGCTGATACCGCTCGCCGCAGCCGAACGACCGAGCGCAGCGAGTCAGTGAGCGAGGAAG
CGGAAGAGCGCCTGATGCGGTATTTTCTCCTTACGCATCTGTGCGGTATTTCACACCGCAATGGTGCACT
CTCAGTACAATCTGCTCTGATGCCGCATAGTTAAGCCAGTATACACTCCGCTATCGCTACGTGACTGGGT
CATGGCTGCGCCCCGACACCCGCCAACACCCGCTGACGCGCCCTGACGGGCTTGTCTGCTCCCGGCATCC
GCTTACAGACAAGCTGTGACCGTCTCCGGGAGCTGCATGTGTCAGAGGTTTTCACCGTCATCACCGAAAC
GCGCGAGGCAGCTGCGGTAAAGCTCATCAGCGTGGTCGTGAAGCGATTCACAGATGTCTGCCTGTTCATC
CGCGTCCAGCTCGTTGAGTTTCTCCAGAAGCGTTAATGTCTGGCTTCTGATAAAGCGGGCCATGTTAAGG
GCGGTTTTTTCCTGTTTGGTCACTGATGCCTCCGTGTAAGGGGGATTTCTGTTCATGGGGGTAATGATAC
CGATGAAACGAGAGAGGATGCTCACGATACGGGTTACTGATGATGAACATGCCCGGTTACTGGAACGTTG
TGAGGGTAAACAACTGGCGGTATGGATGCGGCGGGACCAGAGAAAAATCACTCAGGGTCAATGCCAGCGC
TTCGTTAATACAGATGTAGGTGTTCCACAGGGTAGCCAGCAGCATCCTGCGATGCAGATCCGGAACATAA
TGGTGCAGGGCGCTGACTTCCGCGTTTCCAGACTTTACGAAACACGGAAACCGAAGACCATTCATGTTGT
TGCTCAGGTCGCAGACGTTTTGCAGCAGCAGTCGCTTCACGTTCGCTCGCGTATCGGTGATTCATTCTGC
TAACCAGTAAGGCAACCCCGCCAGCCTAGCCGGGTCCTCAACGACAGGAGCACGATCATGCGCACCCGTG
GCCAGGACCCAACGCTGCCCGAGATGCGCCGCGTGCGGCTGCTGGAGATGGCGGACGCGATGGATATGTT
CTGCCAAGGGTTGGTTTGCGCATTCACAGTTCTCCGCAAGAATTGATTGGCTCCAATTCTTGGAGTGGTG
AATCCGTTAGCGAGGTGCCGCCGGCTTCCATTCAGGTCGAGGTGGCCCGGCTCCATGCACCGCGACGCAA
CGCGGGGAGGCAGACAAGGTATAGGGCGGCGCCTACAATCCATGCCAACCCGTTCCATGTGCTCGCCGAG
GCGGCATAAATCGCCGTGACGATCAGCGGTCCAATGATCGAAGTTAGGCTGGTAAGAGCCGCGAGCGATC
CTTGAAGCTGTCCCTGATGGTCGTCATCTACCTGCCTGGACAGCATGGCCTGCAACGCGGGCATCCCGAT
GCCGCCGGAAGCGAGAAGAATCATAATGGGGAAGGCCATCCAGCCTCGCGTCGCGAACGCCAGCAAGACG
TAGCCCAGCGCGTCGGCCGCCATGCCGGCGATAATGGCCTGCTTCTCGCCGAAACGTTTGGTGGCGGGAC
CAGTGACGAAGGCTTGAGCGAGGGCGTGCAAGATTCCGAATACCGCAAGCGACAGGCCGATCATCGTCGC
GCTCCAGCGAAAGCGGTCCTCGCCGAAAATGACCCAGAGCGCTGCCGGCACCTGTCCTACGAGTTGCATG
ATAAAGAAGACAGTCATAAGTGCGGCGACGATAGTCATGCCCCGCGCCCACCGGAAGGAGCTGACTGGGT
TGAAGGCTCTCAAGGGCATCGGTCGAGATCCCGGTGCCTAATGAGTGAGCTAACTTACATTAATTGCGTT
GCGCTCACTGCCCGCTTTCCAGTCGGGAAACTGTCGTGCCAGCTGCATTAATGAATCGGCCAACGCGCGG
GGAGAGGCGGTTTGCGTATTGGGCGCCAGGGTGGTTTTTCTTTTCACCAGTGAGACGGGCAACAGCTGAT
TGCCCTTCACCGCCTGGCCCTGAGAGAGTTGCAGCAAGCGGTCCACGCTGGTTTGCCCCAGCAGGCGAAA
ATCCTGTTTGATGGTGGTTAACGGCGGGATATAACATGAGCTGTCTTCGGTATCGTCGTATCCCACTACC
GAGATATCCGCACCAACGCGCAGCCCGGACTCGGTAATGGCGCGCATTGCGCCCAGCGCCATCTGATCGT
TGGCAACCAGCATCGCAGTGGGAACGATGCCCTCATTCAGCATTTGCATGGTTTGTTGAAAACCGGACAT
GGCACTCCAGTCGCCTTCCCGTTCCGCTATCGGCTGAATTTGATTGCGAGTGAGATATTTATGCCAGCCA
GCCAGACGCAGACGCGCCGAGACAGAACTTAATGGGCCCGCTAACAGCGCGATTTGCTGGTGACCCAATG
CGACCAGATGCTCCACGCCCAGTCGCGTACCGTCTTCATGGGAGAAAATAATACTGTTGATGGGTGTCTG
GTCAGAGACATCAAGAAATAACGCCGGAACATTAGTGCAGGCAGCTTCCACAGCAATGGCATCCTGGTCA
TCCAGCGGATAGTTAATGATCAGCCCACTGACGCGTTGCGCGAGAAGATTGTGCACCGCCGCTTTACAGG
CTTCGACGCCGCTTCGTTCTACCATCGACACCACCACGCTGGCACCCAGTTGATCGGCGCGAGATTTAAT
CGCCGCGACAATTTGCGACGGCGCGTGCAGGGCCAGACTGGAGGTGGCAACGCCAATCAGCAACGACTGT
TTGCCCGCCAGTTGTTGTGCCACGCGGTTGGGAATGTAATTCAGCTCCGCCATCGCCGCTTCCACTTTTT
CCCGCGTTTTCGCAGAAACGTGGCTGGCCTGGTTCACCACGCGGGAAACGGTCTGATAAGAGACACCGGC
ATACTCTGCGACATCGTATAACGTTACTGGTTTCACATTCACCACCCTGAATTGACTCTCTTCCGGGCGC
TATCATGCCATACCGCGAAAGGTTTTGCGCCATTCGATGGTGTCCGGGATCTCGACGCTCTCCCTTATGC
GACTCCTGCATTAGGAAGCAGCCCAGTAGTAGGTTGAGGCCGTTGAGCACCGCCGCCGCAAGGAATGGTG
CATGCAAGGAGATGGCGCCCAACAGTCCCCCGGCCACGGGGCCTGCCACCATACCCACGCCGAAACAAGC
GCTCATGAGCCCGAAGTGGCGAGCCCGATCTTCCCCATCGGTGATGTCGGCGATATAGGCGCCAGCAACC
GCACCTGTGGCGCCGGTGATGCCGGCCACGATGCGTCCGGCGTAGAGGATCGAGATCTCGATCCCGCGAA
ATTAATACGACTCACTATAGGGGAATTGTGAGCGGATAACAATTCCCCTCTAGAAATAATTTTGTTTAAC
TTTAAGAAGGAGA
