>Addgene plasmid #136545 | NdeI – SacII – SpeI(NheI) - ANXA2 (29-339) | depositor partial sequence | sequence record 264445 | Multi-cloning site and ANXA2
CATATGCCGCGGACTAGTGCCTATACTAACTTTGATGCTGAGCGGGATGCTTTGAACATTGAAACAGCCA
TCAAGACCAAAGGTGTGGATGAGGTCACCATTGTCAACATTTTGACCAACCGCAGCAATGAACAGAGACA
GGATATTGCCTTCGCCTACCAGAGAAGGACCAAAAAGGAACTTGCATCAGCACTGAAGTCAGCCTTATCT
GGCCACCTGGAGACGGTGATTTTGGGCCTATTGAAGACACCTGCTCAGTATGACGCTTCTGAGCTAAAGG
CTTCCATGAAGGGGCTGGGAACCGACGAGGACTCTCTCATTGAGATCATCTGCTCCAGAACCAACCAGGA
GCTGCAGGAAATTAACAGAGTCTACAAGGAAATGTACAAGACTGATCTGGAGAAGGACATTATTTCGGAC
ACATCTGGTGACTTCCGCAAGCTGATGGTTGCCCTGGCAAAGGGTAGAAGAGCAGAGGATGGCTCTGTCA
TTGATTATGAACTGATTGACCAAGATGCTCGGGATCTCTATGACGCTGGAGTGAAGAGGAAAGGAACTGA
TGTTCCCAAGTGGATCAGCATCATGACCGAGCGGAGCGTGCCCCACCTCCAGAAAGTATTTGATAGGTAC
AAGAGTTACAGCCCTTATGACATGTTGGAAAGCATCAGGAAAGAGGTTAAAGGAGACCTGGAAAATGCTT
TCCTGAACCTGGTTCAGTGCATTCAGAACAAGCCCCTGTATTTTGCTGATCGGCTGTATGACTCCATGAA
GGGCAAGGGGACGCGAGATAAGGTCCTGATCAGAATCATGGTCTCCCGCAGTGAAGTGGACATGTTGAAA
ATTAGGTCTGAGTTCAAGAGAAAGTACGGCAAGTCCCTGTACTATTATATCCAGCAAGACACTAAGGGCG
ACTACCAGAAAGCGCTGCTGTACCTGTGTGGTGGAGATGACTAA
